>Addgene plasmid #54340 | pENTR-BsaI | addgene full sequence | sequence record 450675 | Addgene NGS Result
TTGAGATCCTTTTTTTCTGCGCGTAATCTGCTGCTTGCAAACAAAAAAACCACCGCTACCAGCGGTGGTT
TGTTTGCCGGATCAAGAGCTACCAACTCTTTTTCCGAAGGTAACTGGCTTCAGCAGAGCGCAGATACCAA
ATACTGTTCTTCTAGTGTAGCCGTAGTTAGGCCACCACTTCAAGAACTCTGTAGCACCGCCTACATACCT
CGCTCTGCTAATCCTGTTACCAGTGGCTGCTGCCAGTGGCGATAAGTCGTGTCTTACCGGGTTGGACTCA
AGACGATAGTTACCGGATAAGGCGCAGCGGTCGGGCTGAACGGGGGGTTCGTGCACACAGCCCAGCTTGG
AGCGAACGACCTACACCGAACTGAGATACCTACAGCGTGAGCTATGAGAAAGCGCCACGCTTCCCGAAGG
GAGAAAGGCGGACAGGTATCCGGTAAGCGGCAGGGTCGGAACAGGAGAGCGCACGAGGGAGCTTCCAGGG
GGAAACGCCTGGTATCTTTATAGTCCTGTCGGGTTTCGCCACCTCTGACTTGAGCGTCGATTTTTGTGAT
GCTCGTCAGGGGGGCGGAGCCTATGGAAAAACGCCAGCAACGCGGCCTTTTTACGGTTCCTGGCCTTTTG
CTGGCCTTTTGCTCACATGTTCTTTCCTGCGTTATCCCCTGATTCTGTGGATAACCGTATTACCGCCTTT
GAGTGAGCTGATACCGCTCGCCGCAGCCGAACGACCGAGCGCAGCGAGTCAGTGAGCGAGGAAGCGGAAG
AGCGCCCAATACGCAAACCGCCTCTCCCCGCGCGTTGGCCGATTCATTAATGCAGCTGGCACGACAGGTT
TCCCGACTGGAAAGCGGGCAGTGAGCGCAACGCAATTAATACGCGTACCGCTAGCCAGGAAGAGTTTGTA
GAAACGCAAAAAGGCCATCCGTCAGGATGGCCTTCTGCTTAGTTTGATGCCTGGCAGTTTATGGCGGGCG
TCCTGCCCGCCACCCTCCGGGCCGTTGCTTCACAACGTTCAAATCCGCTCCCGGCGGATTTGTCCTACTC
AGGAGAGCGTTCACCGACAAACAACAGATAAAACGAAAGGCCCAGTCTTCCGACTGAGCCTTTCGTTTTA
TTTGATGCCTGGCAGTTCCCTACTCTCGCGTTAACGCTAGCATGGATGTTTTCCCAGTCACGACGTTGTA
AAACGACGGCCAGTCTTAAGCTCGGGCCCCAAATAATGATTTTATTTTGACTGATAGTGACCTGTTCGTT
GCAACAAATTGATGAGCAATGCTTTTTTATAATGCCAACTTTGTACAAAAAAGCAGGCTCCGCGGCCGCC
CCCTTCACCTGAGACCGCGGCCCCTCGAGGGGTCGCATTAGGCACCCCAGGCTTTACACTTTATGCTTCC
GGCTCGTATAATGTGTGGATTTTGAGTTAGGATCCGTCGAGATTTTCAGGAGCTAAGGAAGCTAAAATGG
AGAAAAAAATCACTGGATATACCACCGTTGATATATCCCAATGGCATCGTAAAGAACATTTTGAGGCATT
TCAGTCAGTTGCTCAATGTACCTATAACCAGACCGTTCAGCTGGATATTACGGCCTTTTTAAAGACCGTA
AAGAAAAATAAGCACAAGTTTTATCCGGCCTTTATTCACATTCTTGCCCGCCTGATGAATGCTCATCCGG
AATTCCGTATGGCAATGAAAGACGGTGAGCTGGTGATATGGGATAGTGTTCACCCTTGTTACACCGTTTT
CCATGAGCAAACTGAAACGTTTTCATCGCTCTGGAGTGAATACCACGACGATTTCCGGCAGTTTCTACAC
ATATATTCGCAAGATGTGGCGTGTTACGGTGAAAACCTGGCCTATTTCCCTAAAGGGTTTATTGAGAATA
TGTTTTTCGTCTCAGCCAATCCCTGGGTGAGTTTCACCAGTTTTGATTTAAACGTGGCCAATATGGACAA
CTTCTTCGCCCCCGTTTTCACCATGGGCAAATATTATACGCAAGGCGACAAGGTGCTGATGCCGCTGGCG
ATTCAGGTTCATCATGCCGTTTGTGATGGCTTCCATGTCGGCAGAATGCTTAATGAATTACAACAGTACT
GCGATGAGTGGCAGGGCGGGGCGTAAAGATCTGGATCCGGCTTACTAAAAGCCAGATAACAGTATGCGTA
TTTGCGCGCTGATTTTTGCGGTATAAGAATATATACTGATATGTATACCCGAAGTATGTCAAAAAGAGGT
ATGCTATGAAGCAGCGTATTACAGTGACAGTTGACAGCGACAGCTATCAGTTGCTCAAGGCATATATGAT
GTCAATATCTCCGGTCTGGTAAGCACAACCATGCAGAATGAAGCCCGTCGTCTGCGTGCCGAACGCTGGA
AAGCGGAAAATCAGGAAGGGATGGCTGAGGTCGCCCGGTTTATTGAAATGAACGGCTCTTTTGCTGACGA
GAACAGGGGCTGGTGAAATGCAGTTTAAGGTTTACACCTATAAAAGAGAGAGCCGTTATCGTCTGTTTGT
GGATGTACAGAGTGATATTATTGACACGCCCGGGCGACGGATGGTGATCCCCCTGGCCAGTGCACGTCTG
CTGTCAGATAAAGTCTCCCGTGAACTTTACCCGGTGGTGCATATCGGGGATGAAAGCTGGCGCATGATGA
CCACCGATATGGCCAGTGTGCCGGTATCCGTTATCGGGGAAGAAGTGGCTGATCTCAGCCACCGCGAAAA
TGACATCAAAAACGCCATTAACCTGATGTTCTGGGGAATATAAATGTCAGGCTCCCTTATACACAGCCAG
TCTGCAGGTCGACCGGTCTCAAAGGGTGGGCGCGCCGACCCAGCTTTCTTGTACAAAGTTGGCATTATAA
GAAAGCATTGCTTATCAATTTGTTGCAACGAACAGGTCACTATCAGTCAAAATAAAATCATTATTTGCCA
TCCAGCTGATATCCCCTATAGTGAGTCGTATTACATGGTCATAGCTGTTTCCTGGCAGCTCTGGCCCGTG
TCTCAAAATCTCTGATGTTACATTGCACAAGATAAAAATATATCATCATGAACAATAAAACTGTCTGCTT
ACATAAACAGTAATACAAGGGGTGTTATGAGCCATATTCAACGGGAAACGTCGAGGCCGCGATTAAATTC
CAACATGGATGCTGATTTATATGGGTATAAATGGGCTCGCGATAATGTCGGGCAATCAGGTGCGACAATC
TATCGCTTGTATGGGAAGCCCGATGCGCCAGAGTTGTTTCTGAAACATGGCAAAGGTAGCGTTGCCAATG
ATGTTACAGATGAGATGGTCAGACTAAACTGGCTGACGGAATTTATGCCTCTTCCGACCATCAAGCATTT
TATCCGTACTCCTGATGATGCATGGTTACTCACCACTGCGATCCCCGGAAAAACAGCATTCCAGGTATTA
GAAGAATATCCTGATTCAGGTGAAAATATTGTTGATGCGCTGGCAGTGTTCCTGCGCCGGTTGCATTCGA
TTCCTGTTTGTAATTGTCCTTTTAACAGCGATCGCGTATTTCGTCTCGCTCAGGCGCAATCACGAATGAA
TAACGGTTTGGTTGATGCGAGTGATTTTGATGACGAGCGTAATGGCTGGCCTGTTGAACAAGTCTGGAAA
GAAATGCATAAACTTTTGCCATTCTCACCGGATTCAGTCGTCACTCATGGTGATTTCTCACTTGATAACC
TTATTTTTGACGAGGGGAAATTAATAGGTTGTATTGATGTTGGACGAGTCGGAATCGCAGACCGATACCA
GGATCTTGCCATCCTATGGAACTGCCTCGGTGAGTTTTCTCCTTCATTACAGAAACGGCTTTTTCAAAAA
TATGGTATTGATAATCCTGATATGAATAAATTGCAGTTTCATTTGATGCTCGATGAGTTTTTCTAATCAG
AATTGGTTAATTGGTTGTAACACTGGCAGAGCATTACGCTGACTTGACGGGACGGCGCAAGCTCATGACC
AAAATCCCTTAACGTGAGTTACGCGTCGTTCCACTGAGCGTCAGACCCCGTAGAAAAGATCAAAGGATCT
TC
Features (pLannotate 1.2.2; 14 found; start..end, strand, type, name):
      1..589     +  rep_origin     ori: high-copy-number ColE1/pMB1/pBR322/pUC origin of replication
    772..864     +  CDS            lacI (fragment): lac repressor; lacI; The lac repressor binds to the lac operator to inhibit transcription in E. coli. This inhibition can be relieved by adding lactose or isopropyl-β-D-thiogalactopyranoside (IPTG).
    919..946     -  terminator     rrnB T2 terminator: transcription terminator T2 from the E. coli rrnB gene
   1078..1121    +  terminator     rrnB T1 terminator: Escherichia coli rrnB; transcription terminator T1 from the E. coli rrnB gene
   1168..1204    -  CDS            lacZα (fragment): LacZα fragment of β-galactosidase; lacZ fragment
   1220..1319    +  protein_bind   attL1: mutant version of attL; recombination site for the Gateway® LR reaction LR Clonase™
   1383..1413    +  promoter       lac UV5 promoter: E. coli lac promoter with an "up" mutation
   1437..1466    +  promoter       cat promoter (fragment): promoter of the E. coli cat gene encoding chloramphenicol acetyltransferase
   1467..2126    +  CDS            CmR: chloramphenicol acetyltransferase; cat; confers resistance to chloramphenicol
   2305..2463    +  CDS            ccdA (fragment): CCDA_ECO57 - Also known as H, letA. Experimental evidence at protein level: Swiss-Prot protein existence level 1. Antitoxin component of a type II toxin-antitoxin (TA) system which inhibits the post-segregational killing (PSK) of plasmid-free cells, also referred to as a plasmid addiction system. Binds to and blocks the activity of CcdB; will also remove bound CcdB protein from the CcdB-GyrA complex by forming a CcdA-CcdB complex, a process termed rejuvenation. Functions as a transcriptional corepressor for the ccdAB operon, repression also requires CcdB (By similarity). From Escherichia coli
   2468..2770    +  CDS            ccdB: CCDB_ECOLI - Also known as G, letB, letD. Experimental evidence at protein level: Swiss-Prot protein existence level 1. Toxic component of a type II toxin-antitoxin (TA) system, functioning in plasmid maintainence. Responsible for the post- segregational killing (PSK) of plasmid-free cells, also referred to as a plasmid addiction system. Half-life of over 2 hours. Cell killing by CcdB is accompanied by filamentation, defects in chromosome and plasmid segregation, defects in cell division, formation of anucleate cells, decreased DNA synthesis and plasmid loss. Interferes with the activity of DN
   2838..2937    -  protein_bind   attL2: mutant version of attL; recombination site for the Gateway® LR reaction LR Clonase™
   2955..2973    -  promoter       T7 promoter: promoter for bacteriophage T7 RNA polymerase
   3107..3916    +  CDS            KanR: aminoglycoside phosphotransferase; aph(3')-Ia; confers resistance to kanamycin in bacteria or G418 (Geneticin®) in eukaryotes
