[The description below was written by a language model from this plasmid's Addgene catalogue record and pLannotate feature annotations shown in this document.]
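Description:
pENTR-BsaI is an empty Gateway entry vector built on the commercial pENTR/D-TOPO backbone and forms part of a modular plasmid assembly kit for multigene expression, gene silencing and silencing rescue in plants. It is a small (about 4.1 kb), high-copy E. coli plasmid that replicates from a ColE1/pUC-type origin and is selected with kanamycin through an aph(3')-Ia (KanR) gene. rrnB T1 and T2 terminators lie upstream of the cloning region, where they insulate it from read-through transcription. A T7 promoter sits just outside attL2, pointing back toward the cassette. The short lacI and lacZα fragments picked up by the annotation appear to be backbone remnants rather than functional genes.

No gene of interest is present. Between the attL1 and attL2 recombination sites the plasmid instead carries a counter-selectable placeholder cassette, consisting of a chloramphenicol acetyltransferase gene (CmR) with its promoter elements, a ccdA fragment, and an intact ccdB toxin gene. Because CcdB poisons DNA gyrase in ordinary E. coli strains, the empty vector must be maintained in a ccdB-tolerant strain. Clones in which the cassette has been replaced by an insert can then be recovered selectively in standard strains.

According to the depositor's comment, the vector is used to create Gateway entry clones from "LI C-D" elements of the kit. The name suggests that this exchange is made by BsaI-based (Golden Gate-style) cloning, although the feature table does not annotate the BsaI sites themselves. The resulting attL1/attL2-flanked insert can then be transferred by an LR reaction into any compatible Gateway destination vector.
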