Addgene plasmid #54340: pENTR-BsaI
Purpose: (Empty Backbone)
Depositing lab: Martin Parniske. Depositing organization: Ludwig-Maximilians-Universitaet Muenchen (LMU). Publication: A modular plasmid assembly kit for multigene expression, gene silencing and silencing rescue in plants. Binder A, Lambert J, Morbitzer R, Popp C, Ott T, Lahaye T, Parniske M. PLoS One. 2014 Feb 13;9(2):e88218. doi: 10.1371/journal.pone.0088218. eCollection 2014. PubMed 24551083.
Backbone
  Vector backbone: pENTR/D-TOPO
  Backbone manufacturer: Invitrogen
  Vector type: entry vector
Growth in bacteria
  Bacterial resistance: Kanamycin, 50 μg/mL
  Growth temperature: 37°C
  Growth strain: ccdB Survival
  Copy number: High Copy
Gene/Insert
  Gene/Insert name: None
Terms and licenses: Academic/Nonprofit Terms; Industry Terms: Not Available to Industry
Depositor comments: Creation of GATEWAY entry clones out of LI C-D elements
How to cite: pENTR-BsaI was a gift from Martin Parniske (Addgene plasmid # 54340 ; http://n2t.net/addgene:54340 ; RRID:Addgene_54340)
