>Addgene plasmid #54340 | pENTR-BsaI | addgene partial sequence | sequence record 106440 | M13pUC-Fwd 5'-CCCAGTCACGACGTTGTAAAACG-3'
TTTTATTTTGACTGATAGTGACCTGTTCGTTGCAACAAATTGATGAGCAATGCTTTTTTATAATGCCAAC
TTTGTACAAAAAAGCAGGCTCCGCGGCCGCCCCCTTCACCTGAGACCGCGGCCCCTCGAGGGGTCGCATT
AGGCACCCCAGGCTTTACACTTTATGCTTCCGGCTCGTATAATGTGTGGATTTTGAGTTAGGATCCGTCG
AGATTTTCAGGAGCTAAGGAAGCTAAAATGGAGAAAAAAATCACTGGATATACCACCGTTGATATATCCC
AATGGCATCGTAAAGAACATTTTGAGGCATTTCAGTCAGTTGCTCAATGTACCTATAACCAGACCGTTCA
GCTGGATATTACGGCCTTTTTAAAGACCGTAAAGAAAAATAAGCACAAGTTTTATCCGGCCTTTATTCAC
ATTCTTGCCCGCCTGATGAATGCTCATCCGGAATTCCGTATGGCAATGAAAGACGGTGAGCTGGTGATAT
GGGATAGTGTTCACCCTTGTTACACCGTTTTCCATGAGCAAACTGAAACGTTTTCATCGCTCTGGAGTGA
ATACCACGACGATTTCCGGCAGTTTCTACACATATATTCGCAAGATGTGGCGTGTTACGGTGAAAACCTG
GCCTATTTCCCTAAAGGGTTTATTGAGAATATGTTTTTCGTCTCAGCCAATCCCTGGGTGAGTTTCACCA
GTTTTGATTTAAACGTGGCCAATATGGACAACTTCTTCGCCCCCGTTTTCACCATGGGCAAATATTATAC
GCAAGGCGACAAGGTGCTGATGCCGCTGGCGATTCAGGTTCATCATGCCGTTTGTGATGGCTTCCATGTC
GGCAGAATGCTTAATGAATTACAACAGTACTGCGATGAGTG
